Addgene plasmid #82695: pgRGFP
Purpose: (Empty Backbone) Expresses gRNA of interest under U6 promoter (cloning by BpiI) and GFP under PGK promoter.
Depositing lab: Alan Mullen. Depositing organization: Massachusetts General Hospital. Publication: DIGIT Is a Conserved Long Noncoding RNA that Regulates GSC Expression to Control Definitive Endoderm Differentiation of Embryonic Stem Cells. Daneshvar K, Pondick JV, Kim BM, Zhou C, York SR, Macklin JA, Abualteen A, Tan B, Sigova AA, Marcho C, Tremblay KD, Mager J, Choi MY, Mullen AC. Cell Rep. 2016 Oct 4;17(2):353-365. doi: 10.1016/j.celrep.2016.09.017. PubMed 27705785.
Backbone
  Vector backbone: PX330
  Vector type: Mammalian Expression, CRISPR
  Promoter: PGK, U6
Growth in bacteria
  Bacterial resistance: Ampicillin, 100 μg/mL
  Growth temperature: 37°C
  Growth strain: DH5alpha
  Copy number: Unknown
Gene/Insert
  Cloning method: Gibson Cloning
Terms and licenses: Academic/Nonprofit Terms; Industry Terms: Not Available to Industry
How to cite: pgRGFP was a gift from Alan Mullen (Addgene plasmid # 82695 ; http://n2t.net/addgene:82695 ; RRID:Addgene_82695)
