[The description below was written by a language model from this plasmid's Addgene catalogue record and pLannotate feature annotations shown in this document.]
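Description:
pgRGFP is a 4,658 bp empty-backbone mammalian expression and CRISPR plasmid derived from PX330 and assembled by Gibson cloning. It delivers a single guide RNA together with a green fluorescent marker. It is propagated in E. coli through a high-copy ColE1/pUC-type origin and selected with ampicillin through a β-lactamase gene driven by its own promoter. The feature table also shows backbone remnants: an M13/f1-type phage origin, small fragments of the pBR322 bom and rop regions, and a single AAV2 inverted terminal repeat. With only one ITR annotated, nothing in the record suggests the plasmid is meant for AAV packaging.

The payload consists of two independent transcription units in the same orientation. A human U6 RNA polymerase III promoter sits upstream of the Streptococcus pyogenes Cas9 guide RNA scaffold. The short gap between them is presumably the BpiI cloning site named in the catalogue entry, where a targeting spacer of interest is inserted. A second, partial scaffold annotation follows the first. Downstream, a mouse PGK promoter (annotated as two adjoining fragments) drives EGFP, terminated by the bovine growth hormone polyadenylation signal.

No Cas9 coding sequence is annotated, so the nuclease of the parental PX330 appears to have been replaced by the PGK-EGFP cassette, and Cas9 or a Cas9 derivative would have to come from another source. EGFP fluorescence allows transfected, guide-expressing cells to be identified or sorted. The associated publication concerns a long noncoding RNA that regulates definitive endoderm differentiation of embryonic stem cells.
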