Features (pLannotate 1.2.2; 15 found; start..end, strand, type, name):
    627..1215    +  rep_origin     ori: high-copy-number ColE1/pMB1/pBR322/pUC origin of replication
   1277..1517    +  promoter       U6 promoter: RNA polymerase III promoter for human U6 snRNA
   1544..1619    +  misc_RNA       gRNA scaffold: guide RNA scaffold for the Streptococcus pyogenes CRISPR/Cas9 system
   1626..1669    +  misc_RNA       gRNA scaffold (fragment): guide RNA scaffold for the Streptococcus pyogenes CRISPR/Cas9 system
   1726..2072    +  promoter       PGK promoter (fragment): mouse phosphoglycerate kinase 1 promoter
   2065..2190    +  promoter       PGK promoter (fragment): mouse phosphoglycerate kinase 1 promoter
   2224..2940    +  CDS            EGFP: EGFP is a basic (constitutively fluorescent) green fluorescent protein published in 1996, derived from Aequorea victoria. It is reported to be a rapidly-maturing weak dimer with moderate acid sensitivity.
   2981..3092    +  polyA_signal   bGH poly(A) signal: bovine growth hormone polyadenylation signal
   3197..3337    +  repeat_region  AAV2 ITR: inverted terminal repeat of adeno-associated virus serotype 2 inverted
   3342..3393    -  misc_feature   bom (fragment): basis of mobility region from pBR322
   3412..3792    +  rep_origin     M13 ori (sequence partly withheld): M13 bacteriophage origin of replication; arrow indicates direction of (+) strand synthesis
   3868..3917    -  misc_feature   bom (fragment): basis of mobility region from pBR322
   4019..4054    -  CDS            rop (fragment): Rop protein, which maintains plasmids at low copy number; rop
   4149..4253    +  promoter       AmpR promoter: bla
   4254..456     +  CDS            AmpR (across the origin): β-lactamase; bla; confers resistance to ampicillin, carbenicillin, and related antibiotics
>Addgene plasmid #82695 | pgRGFP | depositor full sequence | sequence record 160439 | pgRGFP sequence 4658 bps
CTTCTGACAACGATCGGAGGACCGAAGGAGCTAACCGCTTTTTTGCACAACATGGGGGATCATGTAACTC
GCCTTGATCGTTGGGAACCGGAGCTGAATGAAGCCATACCAAACGACGAGCGTGACACCACGATGCCTGT
AGCAATGGCAACAACGTTGCGCAAACTATTAACTGGCGAACTACTTACTCTAGCTTCCCGGCAACAATTA
ATAGACTGGATGGAGGCGGATAAAGTTGCAGGACCACTTCTGCGCTCGGCCCTTCCGGCTGGCTGGTTTA
TTGCTGATAAATCTGGAGCCGGTGAGCGTGGAAGCCGCGGTATCATTGCAGCACTGGGGCCAGATGGTAA
GCCCTCCCGTATCGTAGTTATCTACACGACGGGGAGTCAGGCAACTATGGATGAACGAAATAGACAGATC
GCTGAGATAGGTGCCTCACTGATTAAGCATTGGTAACTGTCAGACCAAGTTTACTCATATATACTTTAGA
TTGATTTAAAACTTCATTTTTAATTTAAAAGGATCTAGGTGAAGATCCTTTTTGATAATCTCATGACCAA
AATCCCTTAACGTGAGTTTTCGTTCCACTGAGCGTCAGACCCCGTAGAAAAGATCAAAGGATCTTCTTGA
GATCCTTTTTTTCTGCGCGTAATCTGCTGCTTGCAAACAAAAAAACCACCGCTACCAGCGGTGGTTTGTT
TGCCGGATCAAGAGCTACCAACTCTTTTTCCGAAGGTAACTGGCTTCAGCAGAGCGCAGATACCAAATAC
TGTCCTTCTAGTGTAGCCGTAGTTAGGCCACCACTTCAAGAACTCTGTAGCACCGCCTACATACCTCGCT
CTGCTAATCCTGTTACCAGTGGCTGCTGCCAGTGGCGATAAGTCGTGTCTTACCGGGTTGGACTCAAGAC
GATAGTTACCGGATAAGGCGCAGCGGTCGGGCTGAACGGGGGGTTCGTGCACACAGCCCAGCTTGGAGCG
AACGACCTACACCGAACTGAGATACCTACAGCGTGAGCTATGAGAAAGCGCCACGCTTCCCGAAGGGAGA
AAGGCGGACAGGTATCCGGTAAGCGGCAGGGTCGGAACAGGAGAGCGCACGAGGGAGCTTCCAGGGGGAA
ACGCCTGGTATCTTTATAGTCCTGTCGGGTTTCGCCACCTCTGACTTGAGCGTCGATTTTTGTGATGCTC
GTCAGGGGGGCGGAGCCTATGGAAAAACGCCAGCAACGCGGCCTTTTTACGGTTCCTGGCCTTTTGCTGG
CCTTTTGCTCACATGTGAGGGCCTATTTCCCATGATTCCTTCATATTTGCATATACGATACAAGGCTGTT
AGAGAGATAATTGGAATTAATTTGACTGTAAACACAAAGATATTAGTACAAAATACGTGACGTAGAAAGT
AATAATTTCTTGGGTAGTTTGCAGTTTTAAAATTATGTTTTAAAATGGACTATCATATGCTTACCGTAAC
TTGAAAGTATTTCGATTTCTTGGCTTTATATATCTTGTGGAAAGGACGAAACACCGGGTCTTCGAGAAGA
CCTGTTTTAGAGCTAGAAATAGCAAGTTAAAATAAGGCTAGTCCGTTATCAACTTGAAAAAGTGGCACCG
AGTCGGTGCTTTTTTGTTTTAGAGCTAGAAATAGCAAGTTAAAATAAGGCTAGTCCGTTTTTAGCGCGTG
CGCCAATTCTGCAGACAAATGGCTCGTCGACCTCGAAATTCTACCGGGTAGGGGAGGCGCTTTTCCCAAG
GCAGTCTGGAGCATGCGCTTTAGCAGCCCCGCTGGGCACTTGGCGCTACACAAGTGGCCTCTGGCCTCGC
ACACATTCCACATCCACCGGTAGGCGCCAACCGGCTCCGTTCTTTGGTGGCCCCTTCGCGCCACCTTCTA
CTCCTCCCCTAGTCAGGAAGTTCCCCCCCGCCCCGCAGCTCGCGTCGTGCAGGACGTGACAAATGGAAGT
AGCACGTCTCACTAGTCTCGTGCAGATGGACAGCACCGCTGAGCAATGGAAGCGGGTAGGCCTTTGGGGC
AGCGGCCAATAGCAGCTTTGCTCCTTCGCTTTCTGGGCTCAGGGGCGGGCTCAGGGGCGGGGCGGGCGCC
CGAAGGTCCTCCGGAGGCCCGGCATTCTGCACGCTTCAAAAGCGCACGTCTGCCGCGCTGTTCTCCTCTT
CCTCATCTCCGGGCCTTTCGACCTGCATCCATCTAGATCTCCCGGTCGCCACCATGGTGAGCAAGGGCGA
GGAGCTGTTCACCGGGGTGGTGCCCATCCTGGTCGAGCTGGACGGCGACGTAAACGGCCACAAGTTCAGC
GTGTCCGGCGAGGGCGAGGGCGATGCCACCTACGGCAAGCTGACCCTGAAGTTCATCTGCACCACCGGCA
AGCTGCCCGTGCCCTGGCCCACCCTCGTGACCACCCTGACCTACGGCGTGCAGTGCTTCAGCCGCTACCC
CGACCACATGAAGCAGCACGACTTCTTCAAGTCCGCCATGCCCGAAGGCTACGTCCAGGAGCGCACCATC
TTCTTCAAGGACGACGGCAACTACAAGACCCGCGCCGAGGTGAAGTTCGAGGGCGACACCCTGGTGAACC
GCATCGAGCTGAAGGGCATCGACTTCAAGGAGGACGGCAACATCCTGGGGCACAAGCTGGAGTACAACTA
CAACAGCCACAACGTCTATATCATGGCCGACAAGCAGAAGAACGGCATCAAGGTGAACTTCAAGATCCGC
CACAACATCGAGGACGGCAGCGTGCAGCTCGCCGACCACTACCAGCAGAACACCCCCATCGGCGACGGCC
CCGTGCTGCTGCCCGACAACCACTACCTGAGCACCCAGTCCGCCCTGAGCAAAGACCCCAACGAGAAGCG
CGATCACATGGTCCTGCTGGAGTTCGTGACCGCCGCCGGGATCACTCTCGGCATGGACGAGCTGTACAAG
TAGCGGCCGCATAACCCTAGAGCTCGCTGATCAGCCTCGACTGTGCCTTCTAGTTGCCAGCCATCTGTTG
TTTGCCCCTCCCCCGTGCCTTCCTTGACCCTGGAAGGTGCCACTCCCACTGTCCTTTCCTAATAAAATGA
GGAAATTGCATCGCATTGTCTGAGTAGGTGTCATTCTATTCTGGGGGGTGGGGTGGGGCAGGACAGCAAG
GGGGAGGATTGGGAAGAGAATAGCAGGCATGCTGGGGAGCGGCCGCAGGAACCCCTAGTGATGGAGTTGG
CCACTCCCTCTCTGCGCGCTCGCTCGCTCACTGAGGCCGGGCGACCAAAGGTCGCCCGACGCCCGGGCTT
TGCCCGGGCGGCCTCAGTGAGCGAGCGAGCGCGCAGCTGCCTGCAGGGGCGCCTGATGCGGTATTTTCTC
CTTACGCATCTGTGCGGTATTTCACACCGCATA
[142 nt withheld, positions 3394-3535]
C
[141 nt withheld, positions 3537-3677]
CCTTTGACGTTGGAGTCCACGTTCTTT
[37 nt withheld, positions 3705-3741]
ACCCTATCTCGGGCTATTCTTTTGATTTATAAGGGATTTTGCCGATTTCGGCCTATTGGTTAAAAAATGA
GCTGATTTAACAAAAATTTAACGCGAATTTTAACAAAATATTAACGTTTACAATTTTATGGTGCACTCTC
AGTACAATCTGCTCTGATGCCGCATAGTTAAGCCAGCCCCGACACCCGCCAACACCCGCTGACGCGCCCT
GACGGGCTTGTCTGCTCCCGGCATCCGCTTACAGACAAGCTGTGACCGTCTCCGGGAGCTGCATGTGTCA
GAGGTTTTCACCGTCATCACCGAAACGCGCGAGACGAAAGGGCCTCGTGATACGCCTATTTTTATAGGTT
AATGTCATGATAATAATGGTTTCTTAGACGTCAGGTGGCACTTTTCGGGGAAATGTGCGCGGAACCCCTA
TTTGTTTATTTTTCTAAATACATTCAAATATGTATCCGCTCATGAGACAATAACCCTGATAAATGCTTCA
ATAATATTGAAAAAGGAAGAGTATGAGTATTCAACATTTCCGTGTCGCCCTTATTCCCTTTTTTGCGGCA
TTTTGCCTTCCTGTTTTTGCTCACCCAGAAACGCTGGTGAAAGTAAAAGATGCTGAAGATCAGTTGGGTG
CACGAGTGGGTTACATCGAACTGGATCTCAACAGCGGTAAGATCCTTGAGAGTTTTCGCCCCGAAGAACG
TTTTCCAATGATGAGCACTTTTAAAGTTCTGCTATGTGGCGCGGTATTATCCCGTATTGACGCCGGGCAA
GAGCAACTCGGTCGCCGCATACACTATTCTCAGAATGACTTGGTTGAGTACTCACCAGTCACAGAAAAGC
ATCTTACGGATGGCATGACAGTAAGAGAATTATGCAGTGCTGCCATAACCATGAGTGATAACACTGCGGC
CAACTTA
