>Addgene plasmid #82695 | pgRGFP | addgene partial sequence | sequence record 160226 | pBR322ori-F 5'-GGGAAACGCCTGGTATCTTT-3'
GCCACCTCTGACTTGAGCGTCGATTTTTGTGATGCTCGTCAGGGGGGCGGAGCCTATGGAAAAACGCCAG
CAACGCGGCCTTTTTACGGTTCCTGGCCTTTTGCTGGCCTTTTGCTCACATGTGAGGGCCTATTTCCCAT
GATTCCTTCATATTTGCATATACGATACAAGGCTGTTAGAGAGATAATTGGAATTAATTTGACTGTAAAC
ACAAAGATATTAGTACAAAATACGTGACGTAGAAAGTAATAATTTCTTGGGTAGTTTGCAGTTTTAAAAT
TATGTTTTAAAATGGACTATCATATGCTTACCGTAACTTGAAAGTATTTCGATTTCTTGGCTTTATATAT
CTTGTGGAAAGGACGAAACACCGGGTCTTCGAGAAGACCTGTTTTAGAGCTAGAAATAGCAAGTTAAAAT
AAGGCTAGTCCGTTATCAACTTGAAAAAGTGGCACCGAGTCGGTGCTTTTTTGTTTTAGAGCTAGAAATA
GCAAGTTAAAATAAGGCTAGTCCGTTTTTAGCGCGTGCGCCAATTCTGCAGACAAATGGCTCGTCGACCT
CGAAATTCTACCGGGTAGGGGAGGCGCTTTTCCCAAGGCAGTCTGGAGCATGCGCTTTAGCAGCCCCGCT
GGGCACTTGGCGCTACACAAGTGGCCTCTGGCCTCGCACACATTCCACATCCACCGGTAGGCGCCAACCG
GCTCCGTTCTTTGGTGGCCCCTTCGCGCCACCTTCTACTCCTCCCCTAGTCAGGAAGTTCCCCCCCGCCC
CGCAGCTCGCGTCGTGCAGGACGTGACAAATGGAAGTAGCACGTCTCACTAGTCTCGTGCAGATGGACAG
CACCGCTGAGCAATGGAAGCGGGTAGGCCTTTGGGGCAGCGGCCAATAGCAGCTTTGCTCCTTCGCTTTC
TGGGCTCAGGGGCGGGCTCAGGGGCGGGGCGGGCGCCCGAAGGTCCTCCGGAGGCCCGGCA
