>Addgene plasmid #82695 | pgRGFP | addgene partial sequence | sequence record 160228 | BGH-rev 5'-TAGAAGGCACAGTCGAGG-3'
GGTTATGCGGCCGCTACTTGTACAGCTCGTCCATGCCGAGAGTGATCCCGGCGGCGGTCACGAACTCCAG
CAGGACCATGTGATCGCGCTTCTCGTTGGGGTCTTTGCTCAGGGCGGACTGGGTGCTCAGGTAGTGGTTG
TCGGGCAGCAGCACGGGGCCGTCGCCGATGGGGGTGTTCTGCTGGTAGTGGTCGGCGAGCTGCACGCTGC
CGTCCTCGATGTTGTGGCGGATCTTGAAGTTCACCTTGATGCCGTTCTTCTGCTTGTCGGCCATGATATA
GACGTTGTGGCTGTTGTAGTTGTACTCCAGCTTGTGCCCCAGGATGTTGCCGTCCTCCTTGAAGTCGATG
CCCTTCAGCTCGATGCGGTTCACCAGGGTGTCGCCCTCGAACTTCACCTCGGCGCGGGTCTTGTAGTTGC
CGTCGTCCTTGAAGAAGATGGTGCGCTCCTGGACGTAGCCTTCGGGCATGGCGGACTTGAAGAAGTCGTG
CTGCTTCATGTGGTCGGGGTAGCGGCTGAAGCACTGCACGCCGTAGGTCAGGGTGGTCACGAGGGTGGGC
CAGGGCACGGGCAGCTTGCCGGTGGTGCAGATGAACTTCAGGGTCAGCTTGCCGTAGGTGGCATCGCCCT
CGCCCTCGCCGGACACGCTGAACTTGTGGCCGTTTACGTCGCCGTCCAGCTCGACCAGGATGGGCACCAC
CCCGGTGAACAGCTCCTCGCCCTTGCTCACCATGGTGGCGACCGGGAGATCTAGATGGATGCAGGTCGAA
AGGCCCGGAGATGAGGAAGAGGAGAACAGCGCGGCAGACGTGCGCTTTTGAAGCGTGCAGAATGCCGGGC
CTCCGGAGGACCTTCGGGCGCCCGCCCCGCCCCTGAGCCCGCCCCTGAGCCCAGAAAGCGAAGGAGCAAA
GCTGCTATTGGCCGCTGCCCCAAAGGCCTACCCGCTTCCATTGCTCAGCGGTGCTGTCCATCTGCACGAG
ACTAGTGAG
